Addgene plasmid #217768: pSbi-pur-KSR1-CA3-EGFP (C-KSR)
Purpose: Fluorescent reporter for ceramide (for stable mammalian expression)
Depositing lab: Paula Nunes-Hasler. Depositing organization: University of Geneva. Publication: Development of Genetically Encoded Fluorescent KSR1-Based Probes to Track Ceramides during Phagocytosis. Girik V, van Ek L, Dentand Quadri I, Azam M, Cruz Cobo M, Mandavit M, Riezman I, Riezman H, Gavin AC, Nunes-Hasler P. Int J Mol Sci. 2024 Mar 5;25(5):2996. doi: 10.3390/ijms25052996. PubMed 38474242.
Backbone
  Vector backbone: pEGFP-N1
  Backbone manufacturer: Clonetech
  Backbone size w/o insert (bp): 4600
  Total vector size (bp): 4978
  Vector type: Mammalian Expression ; Sleeping Beauty Transposase-compatible genome insertion
  Selectable markers: Puromycin
Growth in bacteria
  Bacterial resistance: Ampicillin, 100 μg/mL
  Growth temperature: 37°C
  Growth strain: DH5alpha
  Copy number: High Copy
Gene/Insert
  Gene/Insert name: Kinase suppressor of ras 1 CA3 domain (alt name: KSR1)
  Species: H. sapiens (human)
  Insert size (bp): 321
  Mutation: CA3 domain aa 317-400 plus vector-based linker LELKLRILQS (contains autophagy sequence)
  GenBank ID: XM_047436985
  Entrez Gene: KSR1 (a.k.a. KSR, RSU2)
  Promoter: EF-1alpha promoter
  Tag / fusion protein: EGFP (C terminal on insert)
  Cloning method: Restriction Enzyme; 5′ cloning site SfiI (not destroyed); 3′ cloning site SfiI (not destroyed)
  Sequencing primers: 5′ TCAAGCCTCAGACAGTGGTTC; 3′ TAGAAGGCACAGTCGAGG
Terms and licenses: Academic/Nonprofit Terms; Industry Terms
How to cite: pSbi-pur-KSR1-CA3-EGFP (C-KSR) was a gift from Paula Nunes-Hasler (Addgene plasmid # 217768 ; http://n2t.net/addgene:217768 ; RRID:Addgene_217768)
