[The description below was written by a language model from this plasmid's Addgene catalogue record and pLannotate feature annotations shown in this document.]
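Description:
pSbi-pur-KSR1-CA3-EGFP (C-KSR) is a mammalian expression plasmid designed for stable genomic integration by Sleeping Beauty transposition, encoding a genetically encoded fluorescent reporter for ceramide. In bacteria it is maintained through a high-copy ColE1/pUC-type origin and selected with ampicillin via the β-lactamase gene. The catalogue lists pEGFP-N1 as the backbone with a total size of about 5 kb, but the sequenced record is 6,729 nt and has the layout suggested by the plasmid name, a pSBbi-style puromycin vector. The pEGFP-N1 entry probably reflects the origin of the EGFP fusion cassette, since a short multiple cloning site remnant sits between the insert and EGFP. The transposon inverted repeats expected in a Sleeping Beauty vector are not annotated in the feature table.

The payload is the CA3 domain of human kinase suppressor of Ras 1 (KSR1, residues 317–400), fused through a short vector-derived linker to EGFP at its C terminus. The record notes that this linker contains an autophagy-related sequence. The annotation software labels the insert as a KSR2 fragment, which most likely reflects homology between the two paralogues rather than a different insert. Expression is driven by the strong constitutive EF-1α promoter and terminated by the bovine growth hormone polyadenylation signal, with the cassette cloned between retained SfiI sites. A puromycin N-acetyltransferase gene lies on the opposite strand, followed by a rabbit β-globin poly(A) signal. Its promoter is not annotated.

Co-delivered with a Sleeping Beauty transposase, the construct supports generation of puromycin-selected stable cell lines. The associated work used such KSR1-based probes to track ceramides by fluorescence imaging during phagocytosis.
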