Features (pLannotate 1.2.2; 14 found; start..end, strand, type, name):
      1..31      +  rep_origin     M13 ori (fragment): M13 bacteriophage origin of replication; arrow indicates direction of (+) strand synthesis
     32..82      -  misc_feature   bom (fragment): basis of mobility region from pBR322
    109..213     +  promoter       AmpR promoter: bla
    214..1074    +  CDS            AmpR: β-lactamase; bla; confers resistance to ampicillin, carbenicillin, and related antibiotics
   1245..1833    +  rep_origin     ori: high-copy-number ColE1/pMB1/pBR322/pUC origin of replication
   2396..2451    -  polyA_signal   β-globin poly(A) signal: rabbit β-globin polyadenylation signal (Gil and Proudfoot, 1987)
   2522..2602    -  CDS            HBB (fragment): HBB_PONPY - Experimental evidence at transcript level: Swiss-Prot protein existence level 2. Involved in oxygen transport from the lung to the various peripheral tissues. From Pongo pygmaeus (Bornean orangutan).
   2616..3215    -  CDS            PuroR: puromycin N-acetyltransferase; pac from Streptomyces alboniger; confers resistance to puromycin
   3848..5029    +  promoter       EF-1α promoter: strong constitutive promoter for human elongation factor EF-1α
   5139..5318    +  CDS            KSR2 (fragment): KSR2_HUMAN - Experimental evidence at protein level: Swiss-Prot protein existence level 1. Location-regulated scaffold connecting MEK to RAF. Has very low protein kinase activity and can phosphorylate MAP2K1 at several Ser and Thr residues with very low efficiency (in vitro). Acts as MAP2K1/MEK1-dependent allosteric activator of BRAF; upon binding to MAP2K1/MEK1, dimerizes with BRAF and promotes BRAF-mediated phosphorylation of MAP2K1/MEK1 (PubMed:29433126). Interaction with BRAF enhances KSR2-mediated phosphorylation of MAP2K1 (in vitro). Blocks MAP3K8 kinase activity and MAP3K8-mediated sign
   5340..5392    +  misc_feature   MCS: multiple cloning site
   5406..6125    +  CDS            EGFP: the original enhanced GFP (Yang et al., 1996) mammalian codon-optimized
   6182..6406    +  polyA_signal   bGH poly(A) signal: bovine growth hormone polyadenylation signal
   6410..6431    +  promoter       SV40 promoter (fragment): SV40 enhancer and early promoter
>Addgene plasmid #217768 | pSbi-pur-KSR1-CA3-EGFP (C-KSR) | addgene full sequence | sequence record 435794 | Addgene NGS Result
AATTTTAACAAAATATTAACGCTTACAATTTCCTGATGCGGTATTTTCTCCTTACGCATCTGTGCGGTAT
TTCACACCGCATCAGGTGGCACTTTTCGGGGAAATGTGCGCGGAACCCCTATTTGTTTATTTTTCTAAAT
ACATTCAAATATGTATCCGCTCATGAGACAATAACCCTGATAAATGCTTCAATAATATTGAAAAAGGAAG
AGTATGAGTATTCAACATTTCCGTGTCGCCCTTATTCCCTTTTTTGCGGCATTTTGCCTTCCTGTTTTTG
CTCACCCAGAAACGCTGGTGAAAGTAAAAGATGCTGAAGATCAGTTGGGTGCACGAGTGGGTTACATCGA
ACTGGATCTCAACAGCGGTAAGATCCTTGAGAGTTTTCGCCCCGAAGAACGTTTTCCAATGATGAGCACT
TTTAAAGTTCTGCTATGTGGCGCGGTATTATCCCGTATTGACGCCGGGCAAGAGCAACTCGGTCGCCGCA
TACACTATTCTCAGAATGACTTGGTTGAGTACTCACCAGTCACAGAAAAGCATCTTACGGATGGCATGAC
AGTAAGAGAATTATGCAGTGCTGCCATAACCATGAGTGATAACACTGCGGCCAACTTACTTCTGACAACG
ATCGGAGGACCGAAGGAGCTAACCGCTTTTTTGCACAACATGGGGGATCATGTAACTCGCCTTGATCGTT
GGGAACCGGAGCTGAATGAAGCCATACCAAACGACGAGCGTGACACCACGATGCCTGTAGCAATGGCAAC
AACGTTGCGCAAACTATTAACTGGCGAACTACTTACTCTAGCTTCCCGGCAACAATTAATAGACTGGATG
GAGGCGGATAAAGTTGCAGGACCACTTCTGCGCTCGGCCCTTCCGGCTGGCTGGTTTATTGCTGATAAAT
CTGGAGCCGGTGAGCGTGGGTCTCGCGGTATCATTGCAGCACTGGGGCCAGATGGTAAGCCCTCCCGTAT
CGTAGTTATCTACACGACGGGGAGTCAGGCAACTATGGATGAACGAAATAGACAGATCGCTGAGATAGGT
GCCTCACTGATTAAGCATTGGTAACTGTCAGACCAAGTTTACTCATATATACTTTAGATTGATTTAAAAC
TTCATTTTTAATTTAAAAGGATCTAGGTGAAGATCCTTTTTGATAATCTCATGACCAAAATCCCTTAACG
TGAGTTTTCGTTCCACTGAGCGTCAGACCCCGTAGAAAAGATCAAAGGATCTTCTTGAGATCCTTTTTTT
CTGCGCGTAATCTGCTGCTTGCAAACAAAAAAACCACCGCTACCAGCGGTGGTTTGTTTGCCGGATCAAG
AGCTACCAACTCTTTTTCCGAAGGTAACTGGCTTCAGCAGAGCGCAGATACCAAATACTGTTCTTCTAGT
GTAGCCGTAGTTAGGCCACCACTTCAAGAACTCTGTAGCACCGCCTACATACCTCGCTCTGCTAATCCTG
TTACCAGTGGCTGCTGCCAGTGGCGATAAGTCGTGTCTTACCGGGTTGGACTCAAGACGATAGTTACCGG
ATAAGGCGCAGCGGTCGGGCTGAACGGGGGGTTCGTGCACACAGCCCAGCTTGGAGCGAACGACCTACAC
CGAACTGAGATACCTACAGCGTGAGCTATGAGAAAGCGCCACGCTTCCCGAAGGGAGAAAGGCGGACAGG
TATCCGGTAAGCGGCAGGGTCGGAACAGGAGAGCGCACGAGGGAGCTTCCAGGGGGAAACGCCTGGTATC
TTTATAGTCCTGTCGGGTTTCGCCACCTCTGACTTGAGCGTCGATTTTTGTGATGCTCGTCAGGGGGGCG
GAGCCTATGGAAAAACGCCAGCAACGCGGCCTTTTTACGGTTCCTGGCCTTTTGCTGGCCTTTTGCTCAC
ATGTTCTTTCCTGCGTTATCCCCTGATTCTGTGGATAACCGTATTACCGCCTTTGAGTGAGCTGATACCG
CTCGCCGCAGCCGAACGACCGAGCGCAGCGAGTCAGTGAGCGAGGAAGCGGATCCCTATACAGTTGAAGT
CGGAAGTTTACATACACCTTAGCCAAATACATTTAAACTCACTTTTTCACAATTCCTGACATTTAATCCT
AGTAAAAATTCCCTGTCTTAGGTCAGTTAGGATCACCACTTTATTTTAAGAATGTGAAATATCAGAATAA
TAGTAGAGAGAATGATTCATTTCAGCTTTTATTTCTTTCATCACATTCCCAGTGGGTCAGAAGTTTACAT
ACACTCGACTCCTCTGCAGAATGCGGCGATGTTTCGGTAAGGGGTCCCGAGTAGCTAGTTCATGGCAGCC
AGCATATGGCATATGTTGCCAAACTCTAAACCAAATACTCATTCTGATGTTTTAAATGATTTGCCCTCCC
ATATGTCCTTCCGAGTGAGAGACACAAAAAATTCCAACACACTATTGCAATGAAAATAAATTTCCTTTAT
TAGCCAGAAGTCAGATGCTCAAGGGGCTTCATGATGTCCCCATAATTTTTGGCAGAGGGAAAAAGATCTC
AGTGGTATTTGTGAGCCAGGGCATTGGCCACACCAGCCACCACCTTCTGATAGGCAGCCTGCACCTGAGG
AGTGAATTCACGACAGGCCTTCGAATCAGGCACCGGGCTTGCGGGTCATGCACCAGGTGCGCGGTCCTTC
GGGCACCTCGACGTCGGCGGTGACGGTGAAGCCGAGCCGCTCGTAGAAGGGGAGGTTGCGGGGCGCGGAG
GTCTCCAGGAAGGCGGGCACCCCGGCGCGCTCGGCCGCCTCCACTCCGGGGAGCACGACGGCGCTGCCCA
GACCCTTGCCCTGGTGGTCGGGCGAGACGCCGACGGTGGCCAGGAACCACGCGGGCTCCTTGGGCCGGTG
CGGCGCCAGGAGGCCTTCCATCTGTTGCTGCGCGGCCAGCCGGGAACCGCTCAACTCGGCCATGCGCGGG
CCGATCTCGGCGAACACCGCCCCCGCTTCGACGCTCTCCGGCGTGGTCCAGACCGCCACCGCGGCGCCGT
CGTCCGCGACCCACACCTTGCCGATGTCGAGCCCGACGCGCGTGAGGAAGAGTTCTTGCAGCTCGGTGAC
CCGCTCGATGTGGCGGTCCGGATCGACGGTGTGGCGCGTGGCGGGGTAGTCGGCGAACGCGGCGGCGAGG
GTGCGTACGGCCCTGGGGACGTCGTCGCGGGTGGCGAGGCGCACCGTGGGCTTGTACTCGGTCATGGTGG
CCTCAGGTGCAGAGGTTTCTACAGGGAAAGAGAGAAAGGCTACAGTTAGTTTGCTGTGATGATGCTAAGT
GCCGAGGTCAGATGTCTATGGATTGTACACGGAATCCCAACGCAGGAACCAAAAAACACTCACCCAAAAA
AATGGCGCTAAGGCCGAGAGAAAGGCGAAGTTCCGTCTACGGCTATATACCTTGAAACAGGGGCGGCAGA
AGTGACGCAACGCGGTTGCGCGGACGGCTTCCTGTGTTTTCATTGGTCGAAGCGTTCTGCGCGTGCGCAG
AGATTCCCCAGGGAAGGCGGGCCCTCTTCCGAATGTCCAATCCGGACATTCTTCCGGTTGGACCTCCGCG
GTCAGCGCTGTGCCCGGCGAGAGATCACGTGGGGCGCGGAGGCGGTGCTGCTGGGGCACGGCCGTCCAGC
CTCGGCGGCCATATTTTTGAGGGGCTGTTCATCTCGTTCACACGCTCTGTCCGCCATGTTTGTGAGTGGA
AGCGCCATTACCCCTTCAAGCGACTGAAGGCTGCAGGGCCTCTGGTGGCCCGCATGGGGAGACCAGACCC
GCCAGGCCCGCCTTTCCGCACTCAGTCCGGGCTTACTTTATTTTGTGAGACAGGGTCTCGCCTAGAGGCT
CCGGTGCCCGTCAGTGGGCAGAGCGCACATCGCCCACAGTCCCCGAGAAGTTGGGGGGAGGGGTCGGCAA
TTGAACCGGTGCCTAGAGAAGGTGGCGCGGGGTAAACTGGGAAAGTGATGTCGTGTACTGGCTCCGCCTT
TTTCCCGAGGGTGGGGGAGAACCGTATATAAGTGCAGTAGTCGCCGTGAACGTTCTTTTTCGCAACGGGT
TTGCCGCCAGAACACAGGTAAGTGCCGTGTGTGGTTCCCGCGGGCCTGGCCTCTTTACGGGTTATGGCCC
TTGCGTGCCTTGAATTACTTCCACGCCCCTGGCTGCAGTACGTGATTCTTGATCCCGAGCTTCGGGTTGG
AAGTGGGTGGGAGAGTTCGAGGCCTTGCGCTTAAGGAGCCCCTTCGCCTCGTGCTTGAGTTGAGGCCTGG
CTTGGGCGCTGGGGCCGCCGCGTGCGAATCTGGTGGCACCTTCGCGCCTGTCTCGCTGCTTTCGATAAGT
CTCTAGCCATTTAAAATTTTTGATGACCTGCTGCGACGCTTTTTTTCTGGCAAGATAGTCTTGTAAATGC
GGGCCAAGATCTGCACACTGGTATTTCGGTTTTTGGGGCCGCGGGCGGCGACGGGGCCCGTGCGTCCCAG
CGCACATGTTCGGCGAGGCGGGGCCTGCGAGCGCGGCCACCGAGAATCGGACGGGGGTAGTCTCAAGCTG
GCCGGCCTGCTCTGGTGCCTGGCCTCGCGCCGCCGTGTATCGCCCCGCCCTGGGCGGCAAGGCTGGCCCG
GTCGGCACCAGTTGCGTGAGCGGAAAGATGGCCGCTTCCCGGCCCTGCTGCAGGGAGCTCAAAATGGAGG
ACGCGGCGCTCGGGAGAGCGGGCGGGTGAGTCACCCACACAAAGGAAAAGGGCCTTTCCGTCCTCAGCCG
TCGCTTCATGTGACTCCACGGAGTACCGGGCGCCGTCCAGGCACCTCGATTAGTTCTCGAGCTTTTGGAG
TACGTCGTCTTTAGGTTGGGGGGAGGGGTTTTATGCGATGGAGTTTCCCCATACTGAGTGGGTGGAGACT
GAAGTTAGGCCAGCTTGGCACTTGATGTAATTCTCCTTGGAATTTGCCCTTTTTGAGTTTGGATCTTGGT
TCATTCTCAAGCCTCAGACAGTGGTTCAAAGTTTTTTTCTTCCATTTAAGGTGTCGTGAAAACTACCCCA
AGCTGGCCTCTGAGGCCTGAACCGTCAGATCCGCTAGCGCCACCATGGGGAACCGCATTGATGACGTCTC
CTCGATGAGGTTTGATCTCTCGCATGGATCCCCACAGATGGTACGGAGGGATATCGGGCTGTCGGTGACG
CACAGGTTCTCCACCAAGTCCTGGCTGTCGCAGGTCTGCCACGTGTGCCAGAAGAGCATGATATTTGGAG
TGAAGTGCAAGCATTGCAGGTTGAAGTGTCACAACAAATGTACCAAAGAAGCCCCTGCCTGTAGAATATC
CTTCCTGCCACTAACTCGGCTCGAGCTCAAGCTTCGAATTCTGCAGTCGACGGTACCGCGGGCCCGGGAT
CCACCGGTCGCCACCATGGTGAGCAAGGGCGAGGAGCTGTTCACCGGGGTGGTGCCCATCCTGGTCGAGC
TGGACGGCGACGTAAACGGCCACAAGTTCAGCGTGTCCGGCGAGGGCGAGGGCGATGCCACCTACGGCAA
GCTGACCCTGAAGTTCATCTGCACCACCGGCAAGCTGCCCGTGCCCTGGCCCACCCTCGTGACCACCCTG
ACCTACGGCGTGCAGTGCTTCAGCCGCTACCCCGACCACATGAAGCAGCACGACTTCTTCAAGTCCGCCA
TGCCCGAAGGCTACGTCCAGGAGCGCACCATCTTCTTCAAGGACGACGGCAACTACAAGACCCGCGCCGA
GGTGAAGTTCGAGGGCGACACCCTGGTGAACCGCATCGAGCTGAAGGGCATCGACTTCAAGGAGGACGGC
AACATCCTGGGGCACAAGCTGGAGTACAACTACAACAGCCACAACGTCTATATCATGGCCGACAAGCAGA
AGAACGGCATCAAGGTGAACTTCAAGATCCGCCACAACATCGAGGACGGCAGCGTGCAGCTCGCCGACCA
CTACCAGCAGAACACCCCCATCGGCGACGGCCCCGTGCTGCTGCCCGACAACCACTACCTGAGCACCCAG
TCCGCCCTGAGCAAAGACCCCAACGAGAAGCGCGATCACATGGTCCTGCTGGAGTTCGTGACCGCCGCCG
GGATCACTCTCGGCATGGACGAGCTGTACAAGTAAGGCCTGTCAGGCCAAGCTTGGGGATCAATTCTCTA
GAGCTCGCTGATCAGCCTCGACTGTGCCTTCTAGTTGCCAGCCATCTGTTGTTTGCCCCTCCCCCGTGCC
TTCCTTGACCCTGGAAGGTGCCACTCCCACTGTCCTTTCCTAATAAAATGAGGAAATTGCATCGCATTGT
CTGAGTAGGTGTCATTCTATTCTGGGGGGTGGGGTGGGGCAGGACAGCAAGGGGGAGGATTGGGAAGACA
ATAGCAGGCATGCTGGGGATGCGGTGGGCTCTATGGCTTCTGAGGCGGAAAGAACCAGCTGGGCCTACTA
GATAGCGGACCCCTTACCGAAACATCGCCGCATTCTGCAGAGGAGTCGAACTTAGTGTATGTAAACTTCT
GACCCACTGGAATTGTGATACAGTGAATTATAAGTGAAATAATCTGTCTGTAAACAATTGTTGGAAAAAT
GACTTGTGTCATGCACAAAGTAGATGTCCTAACTGACTTGCCAAAACTATTGTTTGTTAACAAGAAATTT
GTGGAGTAGTTGAAAAACGAGTTTTAATGACTCCAACTTAAGTGTATGTAAACTTCCGACTTCAACTGTA
TAGGGATCC
